>Addgene plasmid #66054 | DVA_FB | depositor full sequence | sequence record 114328 | DVA_FB sequence 2606 bps
CGCTATGTCTTCTGCACCATATGCGGTGTGAAATACCGCACAGATGCGTAAGGAGAAAATACCGCATCAG
GCGCCATTCGCCATTCAGGCTGCGCAACTGTTGGGAAGGGCGATCGGTGCGGGCCTCTTCGCTATTACGC
CAGCTGGCGAAAGGGGGATGTGCTGCAAGGCGATTAAGTTGGGTAACGCCAGGGTTTTCCCAGTCACGAC
GTTGTAAAACGACGGCCAGTGAATTCGAGCTCGGTACCCGGGGATCCTCTAGAGTCGACCTGCAGGCATG
CAAGCTTGGCGTAATCATGGTCATAGCTGTTTCCTGTGTGAAATTGTTATCCGCTCACAATTCCACACAA
CATACGAGCCGGAAGCATAAAGTGTAAAGCCTGGGGTGCCTAATGAGTGAGCTAACTCACATTAATTGCG
TTGCGCTCACTGCCCGCTTTCCAGTCGGGAAACCTGTCGTGCCAGCTGCATTAATGAATCGGCCAACGCG
CGGGGAAGACGTTACTAGAGACCTACTAGTAGCGGCCGCTGCAGGCTTCCTCGCTCACTGACTCGCTGCG
CTCGGTCGTTCGGCTGCGGCGAGCGGTATCAGCTCACTCAAAGGCGGTAATACGGTTATCCACAGAATCA
GGGGATAACGCAGGAAAGAACATGTGAGCAAAAGGCCAGCAAAAGGCCAGGAACCGTAAAAAGGCCGCGT
TGCTGGCGTTTTTCCACAGGCTCCGCCCCCCTGACGAGCATCACAAAAATCGACGCTCAAGTCAGAGGTG
GCGAAACCCGACAGGACTATAAAGATACCAGGCGTTTCCCCCTGGAAGCTCCCTCGTGCGCTCTCCTGTT
CCGACCCTGCCGCTTACCGGATACCTGTCCGCCTTTCTCCCTTCGGGAAGCGTGGCGCTTTCTCATAGCT
CACGCTGTAGGTATCTCAGTTCGGTGTAGGTCGTTCGCTCCAAGCTGGGCTGTGTGCACGAACCCCCCGT
TCAGCCCGACCGCTGCGCCTTATCCGGTAACTATCGTCTTGAGTCCAACCCGGTAAGACACGACTTATCG
CCACTGGCAGCAGCCACTGGTAACAGGATTAGCAGAGCGAGGTATGTAGGCGGTGCTACAGAGTTCTTGA
AGTGGTGGCCTAACTACGGCTACACTAGAAGAACAGTATTTGGTATCTGCGCTCTGCTGAAGCCAGTTAC
CTTCGGAAAAAGAGTTGGTAGCTCTTGATCCGGCAAACAAACCACCGCTGGTAGCGGTGGTTTTTTTGTT
TGCAAGCAGCAGATTACGCGCAGAAAAAAAGGATCTCAAGAAGATCCTTTGATCTTTTCTACGGGGTCTG
ACGCTCAGTGGAACGAAAACTCACGTTAAGGGATTTTGGTCATGAGATTATCAAAAAGGATCTTCACCTA
GATCCTTTTAAATTAAAAATGAAGTTTTAAATCAATCTAAAGTATATATGAGTAAACTTGGTCTGACAGT
TACCAATGCTTAATCAGTGAGGCACCTATCTCAGCGATCTGTCTATTTCGTTCATCCATAGTTGCCTGAC
TCCCCGTCGTGTAGATAACTACGATACGGGAGGGCTTACCATCTGGCCCCAGTGCTGCAATGATACCGCG
CGACCCACGCTCACCGGCTCCAGATTTATCAGCAATAAACCAGCCAGCCGGAAGGGCCGAGCGCAGAAGT
GGTCCTGCAACTTTATCCGCCTCCATCCAGTCTATTAATTGTTGCCGGGAAGCTAGAGTAAGTAGTTCGC
CAGTTAATAGTTTGCGCAACGTTGTTGCCATTGCTACAGGCATCGTGGTGTCACGCTCGTCGTTTGGTAT
GGCTTCATTCAGCTCCGGTTCCCAACGATCAAGGCGAGTTACATGATCCCCCATGTTGTGCAAAAAAGCG
GTTAGCTCCTTCGGTCCTCCGATCGTTGTCAGAAGTAAGTTGGCCGCAGTGTTATCACTCATGGTTATGG
CAGCACTGCATAATTCTCTTACTGTCATGCCATCCGTAAGATGCTTTTCTGTGACTGGTGAGTACTCAAC
CAAGTCATTCTGAGAATAGTGTATGCGGCGACCGAGTTGCTCTTGCCCGGCGTCAATACGGGATAATACC
GCGCCACATAGCAGAACTTTAAAAGTGCTCATCATTGGAAAACGTTCTTCGGGGCGAAAACTCTCAAGGA
TCTTACCGCTGTTGAGATCCAGTTCGATGTAACCCACTCGTGCACCCAACTGATCTTCAGCATCTTTTAC
TTTCACCAGCGTTTCTGGGTGAGCAAAAACAGGAAGGCAAAATGCCGCAAAAAAGGGAATAAGGGCGACA
CGGAAATGTTGAATACTCATACTCTTCCTTTTTCAATATTATTGAAGCATTTATCAGGGTTATTGTCTCA
TGAGCGGATACATATTTGAATGTATTTAGAAAAATAAACAAATAGGGGTTCCGCGCACATTTCCCCGAAA
AGTGCCACCTGACGTCTAAGAAACCATTATTATCATGACATTAACCTATAAAAATAGGCGTATCACGAGG
CAGAATTTCAGATAAAAAAAATCCTTAGCTTTCGCTAAGGATGATTTCTGGAATTCGCGGCCGCTTCTAG
AGACTAGTGGGTCTCA
Features (pLannotate 1.2.2; 13 found; start..end, strand, type, name):
     13..71      +  misc_feature   bom (fragment): basis of mobility region from pBR322
     77..234     -  CDS            lacZα (fragment): LacZα fragment of β-galactosidase; lacZ fragment
    231..287     +  misc_feature   MCS: pUC18/19 multiple cloning site
    324..340     -  protein_bind   lac operator: The lac repressor binds to the lac operator to inhibit transcription in E. coli. This inhibition can be relieved by adding lactose or isopropyl-β-D-thiogalactopyranoside (IPTG). lac repressor encoded by lacI
    348..378     -  promoter       lac promoter: promoter for the E. coli lac operon
    393..414     -  protein_bind   CAP binding site: CAP binding activates transcription in the presence of cAMP. E. coli catabolite activator protein
    427..496     -  CDS            lacI (fragment): lac repressor; lacI; The lac repressor binds to the lac operator to inhibit transcription in E. coli. This inhibition can be relieved by adding lactose or isopropyl-β-D-thiogalactopyranoside (IPTG).
    514..534     +  misc_feature   BioBrick suffix: universal suffix for all parts
    711..1299    -  rep_origin     ori: high-copy-number ColE1/pMB1/pBR322/pUC origin of replication
   1470..2330    -  CDS            AmpR: β-lactamase; bla; confers resistance to ampicillin, carbenicillin, and related antibiotics
   2331..2435    -  promoter       AmpR promoter: bla
   2525..2568    -  terminator     bacterial terminator: putative bacterial transcription terminator
   2571..2592    +  misc_feature   BioBrick prefix: BioBrick prefix for parts that do not start with "ATG"
