[The description below was written by a language model from this plasmid's Addgene catalogue record and pLannotate feature annotations shown in this document.]
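Description:
DVA_FB is an empty destination vector from the CIDAR MoClo system, a modular Golden Gate-style assembly standard for building genetic devices in E. coli. It is a small plasmid of about 2.6 kb derived from the BioBrick backbone pSB1A2, modified to remove an "illegal" restriction site that would interfere with assembly. The BioBrick prefix and suffix are still annotated on either side of the cloning region. It replicates from a high-copy ColE1/pUC-type origin (although the catalogue lists copy number as unknown) and is selected with ampicillin through the bla (AmpR) gene and its native promoter. A putative bacterial terminator lies near the prefix. There is no gene insert.

The functional payload is a lacZα dropout cassette, described in the record as [F:LacZa:B]. The feature table shows a lacZα fragment containing the pUC18/19 multiple cloning site, driven by the lac promoter with its operator and CAP binding site. Short remnants of lacI and of the pBR322 bom region also appear, probably carried along with the lacZ segment. In MoClo designs, the letters name the defined fusion sites, here F and B, that flank the cassette. Type IIS restriction digestion excises lacZα and leaves these overhangs, so that parts or transcription units with matching ends ligate in directionally. The record does not state which enzymes are used, and the fusion sites themselves are not annotated. Loss of lacZα permits blue/white screening in an α-complementing host such as DH5alpha, with correct assemblies giving white colonies. The vector therefore serves as a recipient in combinatorial assembly of synthetic biology constructs.
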