Addgene plasmid #66054: DVA_FB
Purpose: (Empty Backbone) MoClo Destination Vector: (based on pSB1A2 with fixed illegal site) [F:LacZa:B]
Depositing lab: Douglas Densmore. Depositing organization: Boston University Main Campus. Publication: CIDAR MoClo: Improved MoClo Assembly Standard and New E. coli Part Library Enable Rapid Combinatorial Design for Synthetic and Traditional Biology. Iverson SV, Haddock TL, Beal J, Densmore DM. ACS Synth Biol. 2016 Jan 15;5(1):99-103. doi: 10.1021/acssynbio.5b00124. Epub 2015 Nov 4. PubMed 26479688.
Backbone
  Vector backbone: DVA
  Vector type: Synthetic Biology ; Destination Vector
Growth in bacteria
  Bacterial resistance: Ampicillin, 100 μg/mL
  Growth temperature: 37°C
  Growth strain: DH5alpha
  Copy number: Unknown
Gene/Insert
  Gene/Insert name: None
  Species: Synthetic
  Cloning method: Unknown
Terms and licenses: Academic/Nonprofit Terms; Industry Terms: Not Available to Industry
How to cite: DVA_FB was a gift from Douglas Densmore (Addgene plasmid # 66054 ; http://n2t.net/addgene:66054 ; RRID:Addgene_66054)
