>Addgene plasmid #66054 | DVA_FB | addgene partial sequence | sequence record 114326 | MoCloR 5'-gccacctgacgtctaagaaacc-3'
ATAGGCGTATCACGAGGCAGAATTTCAGATAAAAAAAATCCTTAGCTTTCGCTAAGGATGATTTCTGGAA
TTCGCGGCCGCTTCTAGAGACTAGTGGGTCTCACGCTATGTCTTCTGCACCATATGCGGTGTGAAATACC
GCACAGATGCGTAAGGAGAAAATACCGCATCAGGCGCCATTCGCCATTCAGGCTGCGCAACTGTTGGGAA
GGGCGATCGGTGCGGGCCTCTTCGCTATTACGCCAGCTGGCGAAAGGGGGATGTGCTGCAAGGCGATTAA
GTTGGGTAACGCCAGGGTTTTCCCAGTCACGACGTTGTAAAACGACGGCCAGTGAATTCGAGCTCGGTAC
CCGGGGATCCTCTAGAGTCGACCTGCAGGCATGCAAGCTTGGCGTAATCATGGTCATAGCTGTTTCCTGT
GTGAAATTGTTATCCGCTCACAATTCCACACAACATACGAGCCGGAAGCATAAAGTGTAAAGCCTGGGGT
GCCTAATGAGTGAGCTAACTCACATTAATTGCGTTGCGCTCACTGCCCGCTTTCCAGTCGGGAAACCTGT
CGTGCCAGCTGCATTAATGAATCGGCCAACGCGCGGGGAAGACGTTACTAGAGACCTACTAGTAGCGGCC
GCTGCAGGCTTCCTCGCTCACTGACTCGCTGCGCTCGGTCGTTCGGCTGCGGCGAGCGGTATCAGCTCAC
TCAAAGGCGGTAATACGGTTATCCACAGAATCAGGG
